>Addgene plasmid #80238 | non-targeting control gRNA (BRDN0001149383) | depositor full sequence | sequence record 150954 | Full Sequence
CCCGGGTGCAAAGATGGATAAAGTTTTAAACAGAGAGGAATCTTTGCAGCTAATGGACCTTCTAGGTCTT
GAAAGGAGTGGGAATTGGCTCCGGTGCCCGTCAGTGGGCAGAGCGCACATCGCCCACAGTCCCCGAGAAG
TTGGGGGGAGGGGTCGGCAATTGATCCGGTGCCTAGAGAAGGTGGCGCGGGGTAAACTGGGAAAGTGATG
TCGTGTACTGGCTCCGCCTTTTTCCCGAGGGTGGGGGAGAACCGTATATAAGTGCAGTAGTCGCCGTGAA
CGTTCTTTTTCGCAACGGGTTTGCCGCCAGAACACAGGTAAGTGCCGTGTGTGGTTCCCGCGGGCCTGGC
CTCTTTACGGGTTATGGCCCTTGCGTGCCTTGAATTACTTCCACCTGGCTGCAGTACGTGATTCTTGATC
CCGAGCTTCGGGTTGGAAGTGGGTGGGAGAGTTCGAGGCCTTGCGCTTAAGGAGCCCCTTCGCCTCGTGC
TTGAGTTGAGGCCTGGCCTGGGCGCTGGGGCCGCCGCGTGCGAATCTGGTGGCACCTTCGCGCCTGTCTC
GCTGCTTTCGATAAGTCTCTAGCCATTTAAAATTTTTGATGACCTGCTGCGACGCTTTTTTTCTGGCAAG
ATAGTCTTGTAAATGCGGGCCAAGATCTGCACACTGGTATTTCGGTTTTTGGGGCCGCGGGCGGCGACGG
GGCCCGTGCGTCCCAGCGCACATGTTCGGCGAGGCGGGGCCTGCGAGCGCGGCCACCGAGAATCGGACGG
GGGTAGTCTCAAGCTGGCCGGCCTGCTCTGGTGCCTGGCCTCGCGCCGCCGTGTATCGCCCCGCCCTGGG
CGGCAAGGCTGGCCCGGTCGGCACCAGTTGCGTGAGCGGAAAGATGGCCGCTTCCCGGCCCTGCTGCAGG
GAGCTCAAAATGGAGGACGCGGCGCTCGGGAGAGCGGGCGGGTGAGTCACCCACACAAAGGAAAAGGGCC
TTTCCGTCCTCAGCCGTCGCTTCATGTGACTCCACGGAGTACCGGGCGCCGTCCAGGCACCTCGATTAGT
TCTCGAGCTTTTGGAGTACGTCGTCTTTAGGTTGGGGGGAGGGGTTTTATGCGATGGAGTTTCCCCACAC
TGAGTGGGTGGAGACTGAAGTTAGGCCAGCTTGGCACTTGATGTAATTCTCCTTGGAATTTGCCCTTTTT
GAGTTTGGATCTTGGTTCATTCTCAAGCCTCAGACAGTGGTTCAAAGTTTTTTTCTTCCATTTCAGGTGT
CGTGACGTACGGCCACCATGACCGAGTACAAGCCCACGGTGCGCCTCGCCACCCGCGACGACGTCCCCAG
GGCCGTACGCACCCTCGCCGCCGCGTTCGCCGACTACCCCGCCACGCGCCACACCGTCGATCCGGACCGC
CACATCGAGCGGGTCACCGAGCTGCAAGAACTCTTCCTCACGCGCGTCGGGCTCGACATCGGCAAGGTGT
GGGTCGCGGACGACGGCGCCGCCGTGGCGGTCTGGACCACGCCGGAGAGCGTCGAAGCGGGGGCGGTGTT
CGCCGAGATCGGCCCGCGCATGGCCGAGTTGAGCGGTTCCCGGCTGGCCGCGCAGCAACAGATGGAAGGC
CTCCTGGCGCCGCACCGGCCCAAGGAGCCCGCGTGGTTCCTGGCCACCGTCGGAGTCTCGCCCGACCACC
AGGGCAAGGGTCTGGGCAGCGCCGTCGTGCTCCCCGGAGTGGAGGCGGCCGAGCGCGCCGGGGTGCCCGC
CTTCCTGGAGACCTCCGCGCCCCGCAACCTCCCCTTCTACGAGCGGCTCGGCTTCACCGTCACCGCCGAC
GTCGAGGTGCCCGAAGGACCGCGCACCTGGTGCATGACCCGCAAGCCCGGTGCCTGAACGCGTTAAGTCG
ACAATCAACCTCTGGATTACAAAATTTGTGAAAGATTGACTGGTATTCTTAACTATGTTGCTCCTTTTAC
GCTATGTGGATACGCTGCTTTAATGCCTTTGTATCATGCTATTGCTTCCCGTATGGCTTTCATTTTCTCC
TCCTTGTATAAATCCTGGTTGCTGTCTCTTTATGAGGAGTTGTGGCCCGTTGTCAGGCAACGTGGCGTGG
TGTGCACTGTGTTTGCTGACGCAACCCCCACTGGTTGGGGCATTGCCACCACCTGTCAGCTCCTTTCCGG
GACTTTCGCTTTCCCCCTCCCTATTGCCACGGCGGAACTCATCGCCGCCTGCCTTGCCCGCTGCTGGACA
GGGGCTCGGCTGTTGGGCACTGACAATTCCGTGGTGTTGTCGGGGAAATCATCGTCCTTTCCTTGGCTGC
TCGCCTGTGTTGCCACCTGGATTCTGCGCGGGACGTCCTTCTGCTACGTCCCTTCGGCCCTCAATCCAGC
GGACCTTCCTTCCCGCGGCCTGCTGCCGGCTCTGCGGCCTCTTCCGCGTCTTCGCCTTCGCCCTCAGACG
AGTCGGATCTCCCTTTGGGCCGCCTCCCCGCGTCGACTTTAAGACCAATGACTTACAAGGCAGCTGTAGA
TCTTAGCCACTTTTTAAAAGAAAAGGGGGGACTGGAAGGGCTAATTCACTCCCAACGAAGACAAGATCTG
CTTTTTGCTTGTACTGGGTCTCTCTGGTTAGACCAGATCTGAGCCTGGGAGCTCTCTGGCTAACTAGGGA
ACCCACTGCTTAAGCCTCAATAAAGCTTGCCTTGAGTGCTTCAAGTAGTGTGTGCCCGTCTGTTGTGTGA
CTCTGGTAACTAGAGATCCCTCAGACCCTTTTAGTCAGTGTGGAAAATCTCTAGCAGTACGTATAGTAGT
TCATGTCATCTTATTATTCAGTATTTATAACTTGCAAAGAAATGAATATCAGAGAGTGAGAGGAACTTGT
TTATTGCAGCTTATAATGGTTACAAATAAAGCAATAGCATCACAAATTTCACAAATAAAGCATTTTTTTC
ACTGCATTCTAGTTGTGGTTTGTCCAAACTCATCAATGTATCTTATCATGTCTGGCTCTAGCTATCCCGC
CCCTAACTCCGCCCATCCCGCCCCTAACTCCGCCCAGTTCCGCCCATTCTCCGCCCCATGGCTGACTAAT
TTTTTTTATTTATGCAGAGGCCGAGGCCGCCTCGGCCTCTGAGCTATTCCAGAAGTAGTGAGGAGGCTTT
TTTGGAGGCCTAGGGACGTACCCAATTCGCCCTATAGTGAGTCGTATTACGCGCGCTCACTGGCCGTCGT
TTTACAACGTCGTGACTGGGAAAACCCTGGCGTTACCCAACTTAATCGCCTTGCAGCACATCCCCCTTTC
GCCAGCTGGCGTAATAGCGAAGAGGCCCGCACCGATCGCCCTTCCCAACAGTTGCGCAGCCTGAATGGCG
AATGGG
[124 nt withheld, positions 3367-3490]
C
[91 nt withheld, positions 3492-3582]
A
[49 nt withheld, positions 3584-3632]
CCTTTGACGTTGGAGTCCACGTTCTTT
[37 nt withheld, positions 3660-3696]
ACCCTATCTCGGTCTATTCTTTTGATTTATAAGGGATTTTGCCGATTTCGGCCTATTGGTTAAAAAATGA
GCTGATTTAACAAAAATTTAACGCGAATTTTAACAAAATATTAACGCTTACAATTTAGGTGGCACTTTTC
GGGGAAATGTGCGCGGAACCCCTATTTGTTTATTTTTCTAAATACATTCAAATATGTATCCGCTCATGAG
ACAATAACCCTGATAAATGCTTCAATAATATTGAAAAAGGAAGAGTATGAGTATTCAACATTTCCGTGTC
GCCCTTATTCCCTTTTTTGCGGCATTTTGCCTTCCTGTTTTTGCTCACCCAGAAACGCTGGTGAAAGTAA
AAGATGCTGAAGATCAGTTGGGTGCACGAGTGGGTTACATCGAACTGGATCTCAACAGCGGTAAGATCCT
TGAGAGTTTTCGCCCCGAAGAACGTTTTCCAATGATGAGCACTTTTAAAGTTCTGCTATGTGGCGCGGTA
TTATCCCGTATTGACGCCGGGCAAGAGCAACTCGGTCGCCGCATACACTATTCTCAGAATGACTTGGTTG
AGTACTCACCAGTCACAGAAAAGCATCTTACGGATGGCATGACAGTAAGAGAATTATGCAGTGCTGCCAT
AACCATGAGTGATAACACTGCGGCCAACTTACTTCTGACAACGATCGGAGGACCGAAGGAGCTAACCGCT
TTTTTGCACAACATGGGGGATCATGTAACTCGCCTTGATCGTTGGGAACCGGAGCTGAATGAAGCCATAC
CAAACGACGAGCGTGACACCACGATGCCTGTAGCAATGGCAACAACGTTGCGCAAACTATTAACTGGCGA
ACTACTTACTCTAGCTTCCCGGCAACAATTAATAGACTGGATGGAGGCGGATAAAGTTGCAGGACCACTT
CTGCGCTCGGCCCTTCCGGCTGGCTGGTTTATTGCTGATAAATCTGGAGCCGGTGAGCGTGGGTCTCGCG
GTATCATTGCAGCACTGGGGCCAGATGGTAAGCCCTCCCGTATCGTAGTTATCTACACGACGGGGAGTCA
GGCAACTATGGATGAACGAAATAGACAGATCGCTGAGATAGGTGCCTCACTGATTAAGCATTGGTAACTG
TCAGACCAAGTTTACTCATATATACTTTAGATTGATTTAAAACTTCATTTTTAATTTAAAAGGATCTAGG
TGAAGATCCTTTTTGATAATCTCATGACCAAAATCCCTTAACGTGAGTTTTCGTTCCACTGAGCGTCAGA
CCCCGTAGAAAAGATCAAAGGATCTTCTTGAGATCCTTTTTTTCTGCGCGTAATCTGCTGCTTGCAAACA
AAAAAACCACCGCTACCAGCGGTGGTTTGTTTGCCGGATCAAGAGCTACCAACTCTTTTTCCGAAGGTAA
CTGGCTTCAGCAGAGCGCAGATACCAAATACTGTTCTTCTAGTGTAGCCGTAGTTAGGCCACCACTTCAA
GAACTCTGTAGCACCGCCTACATACCTCGCTCTGCTAATCCTGTTACCAGTGGCTGCTGCCAGTGGCGAT
AAGTCGTGTCTTACCGGGTTGGACTCAAGACGATAGTTACCGGATAAGGCGCAGCGGTCGGGCTGAACGG
GGGGTTCGTGCACACAGCCCAGCTTGGAGCGAACGACCTACACCGAACTGAGATACCTACAGCGTGAGCT
ATGAGAAAGCGCCACGCTTCCCGAAGGGAGAAAGGCGGACAGGTATCCGGTAAGCGGCAGGGTCGGAACA
GGAGAGCGCACGAGGGAGCTTCCAGGGGGAAACGCCTGGTATCTTTATAGTCCTGTCGGGTTTCGCCACC
TCTGACTTGAGCGTCGATTTTTGTGATGCTCGTCAGGGGGGCGGAGCCTATGGAAAAACGCCAGCAACGC
GGCCTTTTTACGGTTCCTGGCCTTTTGCTGGCCTTTTGCTCACATGTTCTTTCCTGCGTTATCCCCTGAT
TCTGTGGATAACCGTATTACCGCCTTTGAGTGAGCTGATACCGCTCGCCGCAGCCGAACGACCGAGCGCA
GCGAGTCAGTGAGCGAGGAAGCGGAAGAGCGCCCAATACGCAAACCGCCTCTCCCCGCGCGTTGGCCGAT
TCATTAATGCAGCTGGCACGACAGGTTTCCCGACTGGAAAGCGGGCAGTGAGCGCAACGCAATTAATGTG
AGTTAGCTCACTCATTAGGCACCCCAGGCTTTACACTTTATGCTTCCGGCTCGTATGTTGTGTGGAATTG
TGAGCGGATAACAATTTCACACAGGAAACAGCTATGACCATGATTACGCCAAGCGCGCAATTAACCCTCA
CTAAAGGGAACAAAAGCTGGAGCTGCAAGCTTAATGTAGTCTTATGCAATACTCTTGTAGTCTTGCAACA
TGGTAACGATGAGTTAGCAACATGCCTTACAAGGAGAGAAAAAGCACCGTGCATGCCGATTGGTGGAAGT
AAGGTGGTACGATCGTGCCTTATTAGGAAGGCAACAGACGGGTCTGACATGGATTGGACGAACCACTGAA
TTGCCGCATTGCAGAGATATTGTATTTAAGTGCCTAGCTCGATACATAAACGGGTCTCTCTGGTTAGACC
AGATCTGAGCCTGGGAGCTCTCTGGCTAACTAGGGAACCCACTGCTTAAGCCTCAATAAAGCTTGCCTTG
AGTGCTTCAAGTAGTGTGTGCCCGTCTGTTGTGTGACTCTGGTAACTAGAGATCCCTCAGACCCTTTTAG
TCAGTGTGGAAAATCTCTAGCAGTGGCGCCCGAACAGGGACTTGAAAGCGAAAGGGAAACCAGAGGAGCT
CTCTCGACGCAGGACTCGGCTTGCTGAAGCGCGCACGGCAAGAGGCGAGGGGCGGCGACTGGTGAGTACG
CCAAAAATTTTGACTAGCGGAGGCTAGAAGGAGAGAGATGGGTGCGAGAGCGTCAGTATTAAGCGGGGGA
GAATTAGATCGCGATGGGAAAAAATTCGGTTAAGGCCAGGGGGAAAGAAAAAATATAAATTAAAACATAT
AGTATGGGCAAGCAGGGAGCTAGAACGATTCGCAGTTAATCCTGGCCTGTTAGAAACATCAGAAGGCTGT
AGACAAATACTGGGACAGCTACAACCATCCCTTCAGACAGGATCAGAAGAACTTAGATCATTATATAATA
CAGTAGCAACCCTCTATTGTGTGCATCAAAGGATAGAGATAAAAGACACCAAGGAAGCTTTAGACAAGAT
AGAGGAAGAGCAAAACAAAAGTAAGACCACCGCACAGCAAGCGGCCGCTGATCTTCAGACCTGGAGGAGG
AGATATGAGGGACAATTGGAGAAGTGAATTATATAAATATAAAGTAGTAAAAATTGAACCATTAGGAGTA
GCACCCACCAAGGCAAAGAGAAGAGTGGTGCAGAGAGAAAAAAGAGCAGTGGGAATAGGAGCTTTGTTCC
TTGGGTTCTTGGGAGCAGCAGGAAGCACTATGGGCGCAGCGTCAATGACGCTGACGGTACAGGCCAGACA
ATTATTGTCTGGTATAGTGCAGCAGCAGAACAATTTGCTGAGGGCTATTGAGGCGCAACAGCATCTGTTG
CAACTCACAGTCTGGGGCATCAAGCAGCTCCAGGCAAGAATCCTGGCTGTGGAAAGATACCTAAAGGATC
AACAGCTCCTGGGGATTTGGGGTTGCTCTGGAAAACTCATTTGCACCACTGCTGTGCCTTGGAATGCTAG
TTGGAGTAATAAATCTCTGGAACAGATTTGGAATCACACGACCTGGATGGAGTGGGACAGAGAAATTAAC
AATTACACAAGCTTAATACACTCCTTAATTGAAGAATCGCAAAACCAGCAAGAAAAGAATGAACAAGAAT
TATTGGAATTAGATAAATGGGCAAGTTTGTGGAATTGGTTTAACATAACAAATTGGCTGTGGTATATAAA
ATTATTCATAATGATAGTAGGAGGCTTGGTAGGTTTAAGAATAGTTTTTGCTGTACTTTCTATAGTGAAT
AGAGTTAGGCAGGGATATTCACCATTATCGTTTCAGACCCACCTCCCAACCCCGAGGGGACCCAGAGAGG
GCCTATTTCCCATGATTCCTTCATATTTGCATATACGATACAAGGCTGTTAGAGAGATAATTAGAATTAA
TTTGACTGTAAACACAAAGATATTAGTACAAAATACGTGACGTAGAAAGTAATAATTTCTTGGGTAGTTT
GCAGTTTTAAAATTATGTTTTAAAATGGACTATCATATGCTTACCGTAACTTGAAAGTATTTCGATTTCT
TGGCTTTATATATCTTGTGGAAAGGACGAAACACCGGCTCCCATCCATAGTAAAAAGTTTTAGAGCTAGA
AATAGCAAGTTAAAATAAGGCTAGTCCGTTATCAACTTGAAAAAGTGGCACCGAGTCGGTGCTTTTTTAA
GCTTGGCGTAACTAGATCTTGAGACAAATGGCAGTATTCATCCACAATTTTAAAAGAAAAGGGGGGATTG
GGGGGTACAGTGCAGGGGAAAGAATAGTAGACATAATAGCAACAGACATACAAACTAAAGAATTACAAAA
ACAAATTACAAAAATTCAAAATTTTCGGGTTTATTACAGGGACAGCAGAGATCCACTTTGGCGCCGGCTC
GAGGGGG
Features (pLannotate 1.2.2; 29 found; start..end, strand, type, name):
     14..80      +  CDS            small t antigen (fragment): SV40 (simian virus 40) small t antigen
    106..317     +  promoter       EF-1α core promoter: core promoter for human elongation factor EF-1α
    318..1256    +  intron         EF-1α intron A: intron upstream of the start codon of human EF-1α
   1278..1877    +  CDS            PuroR (fragment): puromycin N-acetyltransferase; pac from Streptomyces; confers resistance to puromycin
   1893..2481    +  misc_feature   WPRE: woodchuck hepatitis virus posttranscriptional regulatory element
   2532..2551    +  misc_feature   cPPT/CTS (fragment): central polypurine tract and central termination sequence of HIV-1
   2553..2786    +  LTR            3' LTR (ΔU3): self-inactivating 3' long terminal repeat (LTR) from HIV-1
   2864..2985    +  polyA_signal   SV40 poly(A) signal: SV40 polyadenylation signal
   3025..3160    +  rep_origin     SV40 ori: SV40 origin of replication
   3181..3199    -  promoter       T7 promoter: promoter for bacteriophage T7 RNA polymerase
   3207..3362    +  CDS            lacZα (fragment): LacZα fragment of β-galactosidase; lacZ fragment
   3367..3795    +  rep_origin     f1 ori (sequence partly withheld): f1 bacteriophage origin of replication; arrow indicates direction of (+) strand synthesis
   3848..3952    +  promoter       AmpR promoter: bla
   3953..4813    +  CDS            AmpR: β-lactamase; bla; confers resistance to ampicillin, carbenicillin, and related antibiotics
   4984..5572    +  rep_origin     ori: high-copy-number ColE1/pMB1/pBR322/pUC origin of replication
   5755..5847    +  CDS            lacI (fragment): lac repressor; lacI; The lac repressor binds to the lac operator to inhibit transcription in E. coli. This inhibition can be relieved by adding lactose or isopropyl-β-D-thiogalactopyranoside (IPTG).
   5860..5881    +  protein_bind   CAP binding site: CAP binding activates transcription in the presence of cAMP. E. coli catabolite activator protein
   5896..5926    +  promoter       lac promoter: promoter for the E. coli lac operon
   5934..5950    +  protein_bind   lac operator: The lac repressor binds to the lac operator to inhibit transcription in E. coli. This inhibition can be relieved by adding lactose or isopropyl-β-D-thiogalactopyranoside (IPTG). lac repressor encoded by lacI
   5995..6013    +  promoter       T3 promoter: promoter for bacteriophage T3 RNA polymerase
   6041..6267    +  promoter       RSV promoter: Rous sarcoma virus enhancer/promoter
   6268..6448    +  LTR            5' LTR (truncated): truncated 5' long terminal repeat (LTR) from HIV-1
   6495..6620    +  misc_feature   HIV-1 Ψ: packaging signal of human immunodeficiency virus type 1
   6604..6967    +  CDS            HIV-1 gag (fragment): gag protein from human immunodeficiency virus 1; gag
   7113..7346    +  misc_feature   RRE: The Rev response element (RRE) of HIV-1 allows for Rev-dependent mRNA export from the nucleus to the cytoplasm.
   7723..7749    +  CDS            Rev (fragment): human immunodeficiency virus 1 (HIV-1) Rev protein; rev; enhances nuclear export of unspliced and incompletely spliced viral mRNAs
   7753..7993    +  promoter       U6 promoter: RNA polymerase III promoter for human U6 snRNA
   8023..8098    +  misc_RNA       gRNA scaffold: guide RNA scaffold for the Streptococcus pyogenes CRISPR/Cas9 system
   8154..8271    +  misc_feature   cPPT/CTS: central polypurine tract and central termination sequence of HIV-1
