[The description below was written by a language model from this plasmid's Addgene catalogue record and pLannotate feature annotations shown in this document.]
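Description:
Non-targeting control gRNA (BRDN0001149383) is a third-generation lentiviral guide RNA plasmid built on the lentiGuide-Puro backbone, intended for delivering a single guide RNA into mammalian cells for CRISPR-Cas9 experiments. It is propagated in E. coli as a high-copy plasmid through a ColE1/pUC-type origin with ampicillin selection (AmpR under its own bla promoter). The backbone also carries an f1 origin, an SV40 origin and poly(A) signal, and remnants of lac and T7/T3 cloning-vector sequences.

The lentiviral transfer cassette begins with an RSV promoter fused to a truncated HIV-1 5' LTR, which makes genomic RNA production Tat-independent. This is followed by the Ψ packaging signal with a partial gag fragment and the Rev response element for Rev-dependent nuclear export. It ends in a ΔU3 self-inactivating 3' LTR. Within this unit, a human U6 RNA polymerase III promoter drives a 20-nucleotide spacer joined to the Streptococcus pyogenes Cas9 guide RNA scaffold. A cPPT/CTS element, which aids nuclear import of the viral genome, lies downstream. A separate EF-1α core promoter with its intron A expresses puromycin N-acetyltransferase, allowing puromycin selection of transduced cells, and a WPRE enhances transcript expression.

No Cas9 coding sequence is annotated, so the nuclease must be supplied separately, for example from a Cas9-expressing cell line or a second vector. The spacer is listed as non-targeting, with human given as the species. The construct therefore serves as a negative control alongside gene-targeting guides in knockout experiments or screens, accounting for effects of transduction, selection and guide expression.
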