Addgene plasmid #80238: non-targeting control gRNA (BRDN0001149383)
Purpose: 3rd generation lentiviral gRNA plasmid, non-targeting control gRNA
Depositing lab: John Doench & David Root. Depositing organization: Broad Institute. Publication: Optimized sgRNA design to maximize activity and minimize off-target effects of CRISPR-Cas9. Doench JG, Fusi N, Sullender M, Hegde M, Vaimberg EW, Donovan KF, Smith I, Tothova Z, Wilen C, Orchard R, Virgin HW, Listgarten J, Root DE. Nat Biotechnol. 2016 Jan 18. doi: 10.1038/nbt.3437. PubMed 26780180.
Backbone
  Vector backbone: lentiGuide-Puro
  Backbone manufacturer: Zhang Lab (Addgene plasmid # 52963)
  Vector type: Mammalian Expression, Lentiviral, CRISPR
  Selectable markers: Puromycin
Growth in bacteria
  Bacterial resistance: Ampicillin, 100 μg/mL
  Growth temperature: 37°C
  Growth strain: DH5alpha
  Copy number: High Copy
Gene/Insert
  Gene/Insert name: Non-targeting control gRNA
  gRNA/shRNA sequence: GCTCCCATCCATAGTAAAAA
  Species: H. sapiens (human)
  Promoter: hU6
  Cloning method: Unknown
  Sequencing primers: 5′ U6-F; 3′ pS2-R
Terms and licenses: Academic/Nonprofit Terms; Industry Terms: Not Available to Industry
How to cite: non-targeting control gRNA (BRDN0001149383) was a gift from John Doench & David Root (Addgene plasmid # 80238 ; http://n2t.net/addgene:80238 ; RRID:Addgene_80238)
