>Addgene plasmid #80238 | non-targeting control gRNA (BRDN0001149383) | depositor partial sequence | sequence record 150955 | Target Sequence
GCTCCCATCCATAGTAAAAA
