>Addgene plasmid #80238 | non-targeting control gRNA (BRDN0001149383) | addgene partial sequence | sequence record 189142 | hU6-F
TAGAAAGTAATAATTTCTTGGGTAGTTTGCAGTTTTAAAATTATGTTTTAAAATGGACTATCATATGCTT
ACCGTAACTTGAAAGTATTTCGATTTCTTGGCTTTATATATCTTGTGGAAAGGACGAAACACCGGCTCCC
ATCCATAGTAAAAAGTTTTAGAGCTAGAAATAGCAAGTTAAAATAAGGCTAGTCCGTTATCAACTTGAAA
AAGTGGCACCGAGTCGGTGCTTTTTTAAGCTTGGCGTAACTAGATCTTGAGACAAATGGCAGTATTCATC
CACAATTTTAAAAGAAAAGGGGGGATTGGGGGGTACAGTGCAGGGGAAAGAATAGTAGACATAATAGCAA
CAGACATACAAACTAAAGAATTACAAAAACAAATTACAAAAATTCAAAATTTTCGGGTTTATTACAGGGA
CAGCAGAGATCCACTTTGGCGCCGGCTCGAGGGGGCCCGGGTGCAAAGATGGATAAAGTTTTAAACAGAG
AGGAATCTTTGCAGCTAATGGACCTTCTAGGTCTTGAAAGGAGTGGGAATTGGCTCCGGTGCCCGTCAGT
GGGCAGAGCG
